>Addgene plasmid #198663 | pEM.F03L | addgene full sequence | sequence record 393207 | Addgene NGS Result
GACCCTGTCAGACCAAGTTTACTCATATATACTTTAGATTGATTTAAAACTTCATTTTTAATTTAAAAGG
ATCTAGGTGAAGATCCTTTTTGATAATCTCATGAACAATAAAACTGTCTGCTTACATAAACAGTAATACA
AGGGGTGTTATGAGCCATATTCAACGGGAAACGTCTTGCTCTAGGCCGCGATTAAATTCCAACATGGATG
CTGATTTATATGGGTATAAATGGGCTCGCGATAATGTCGGGCAATCAGGTGCGACAATCTATCGATTGTA
TGGGAAGCCCGATGCGCCAGAGTTGTTTCTGAAACATGGCAAAGGTAGCGTTGCCAATGATGTTACAGAT
GAGATGGTCAGACTAAACTGGCTGACGGAATTTATGCCTCTTCCGACCATCAAGCATTTTATCCGTACTC
CTGATGATGCATGGTTACTCACCACTGCGATCCCCGGGAAAACAGCATTCCAGGTATTAGAAGAATATCC
TGATTCAGGTGAAAATATTGTTGATGCGCTGGCAGTGTTCCTGCGCCGGTTGCATTCGATTCCTGTTTGT
AATTGTCCTTTTAACAGCGATCGCGTATTTCGACTCGCTCAGGCGCAATCACGAATGAATAACGGTTTGG
TTGATGCGAGTGATTTTGATGACGAGCGTAATGGCTGGCCTGTTGAACAAGTCTGGAAAGAAATGCATAA
ACTTTTGCCATTCTCACCGGATTCAGTCGTCACTCATGGTGATTTCTCACTTGATAACCTTATTTTTGAC
GAGGGGAAATTAATAGGTTGTATTGATGTTGGACGAGTCGGAATCGCAGACCGATACCAGGATCTTGCCA
TCCTATGGAACTGCCTCGGTGAGTTTTCTCCTTCATTACAGAAACGGCTTTTTCAAAAATATGGTATTGA
TAATCCTGATATGAATAAATTGCAGTTTCATTTGATGCTCGATGAGTTTTTCTAAGAATTAATTCATGAC
CAAAATCCCTTAACGTGAGTTTTCGTTCCACTGAGCGTCAGACCCCGTAGAAAAGATCAAAGGATCTTCT
TGAGATCCTTTTTTTCTGCGCGTAATCTGCTGCTTGCAAACAAAAAAACCACCGCTACCAGCGGTGGTTT
GTTTGCCGGATCAAGAGCTACCAACTCTTTTTCCGAAGGTAACTGGCTTCAGCAGAGCGCAGATACCAAA
TACTGTTCTTCTAGTGTAGCCGTAGTTAGGCCACCACTTCAAGAACTCTGTAGCACCGCCTACATACCTC
GCTCTGCTAATCCTGTTACCAGTGGCTGCTGCCAGTGGCGATAAGTCGTGTCTTACCGGGTTGGACTCAA
GACGATAGTTACCGGATAAGGCGCAGCGGTCGGGCTGAACGGGGGGTTCGTGCACACAGCCCAGCTTGGA
GCGAACGACCTACACCGAACTGAGATACCTACAGCGTGAGCTATGAGAAAGCGCCACGCTTCCCGAAGGG
AGAAAGGCGGACAGGTATCCGGTAAGCGGCAGGGTCGGAACAGGAGAGCGCACGAGGGAGCTTCCAGGGG
GAAACGCCTGGTATCTTTATAGTCCTGTCGGGTTTCGCCACCTCTGACTTGAGCGTCGATTTTTGTGATG
CTCGTCAGGGGGGCGGAGCCTATGGAAAAACGCCAGCAACGCGGCCTTTTTACGGTTCCTGGCCTTTTGC
TGGCCTTTTGCTCACATGTTCTTTCCTGCGTTATCCCCTGATTCTGTGGATAACCGTATTACCGCCTTTG
AGTGAGCTGATACCGCTCGCCGCAGCCGAACGACCGAGCGCAGCGAGTCAGTGAGCGAGGAAGCGGAAGA
GCGCCCAATACGCAAACCGCCTCTCCCCGCGCGTTGGCCGATTCTGGTCTCCCAGACTACTTGTACAGCT
CGTCCATGCCGCCGGTGGAGTGGCGGCCCTCGGCGCGTTCGTACTGTTCCACGATGGTGTAGTCCTCGTT
GTGGGAGGTGATGTCCAACTTGATGTTGACGTTGTAGGCGCCGGGCAGCTGCACGGGCTTCTTGGCCTTG
TAGGTGGTCTTGACCTCAGCGTCGTAGTGGCCGCCGTCCTTCAGCTTCAGCCTCTGCTTGATCTCGCCCT
TCAGGGCGCCGTCCTCGGGGTACATCCGCTCGGAGGAGGCCTCCCAGCCCATGGTCTTCTTCTGCATTAC
GGGGCCGTCGGAGGGGAAGTTGGTGCCGCGCAGCTTCACCTTGTAGATGAACTCGCCGTCCTGCAGGGAG
GAGTCCTGGGTCACGGTCACCACGCCGCCGTCCTCGAAGTTCATCACGCGCTCCCACTTGAAGCCCTCGG
GGAAGGACAGCTTCAAGTAGTCGGGGATGTCGGCGGGGTGCTTCACGTAGGCCTTGGAGCCGTACATGAA
CTGAGGGGACAGGATGTCCCAGGCGAAGGGCAGGGGGCCACCCTTGGTCACCTTCAGCTTGGCGGTCTGG
GTGCCCTCGTAGGGGCGGCCCTCGCCCTCGCCCTCGATCTCGAACTCGTGGCCGTTCACGGAGCCCTCCA
TGTGCACCTTGAAGCGCATGAACTCCTTGATGATGGCCATGTTATCCTCCTCGCCCTTGCTCACAGAACT
AGA
Features (pLannotate 1.2.2; 4 found; start..end, strand, type, name):
    150..965     +  CDS            KanR: aminoglycoside phosphotransferase; aph(3')-Ia; confers resistance to kanamycin in bacteria or G418 (Geneticin®) in eukaryotes
   1050..1638    +  rep_origin     ori: high-copy-number ColE1/pMB1/pBR322/pUC origin of replication
   1821..1864    +  CDS            lacI (fragment): lac repressor; lacI; The lac repressor binds to the lac operator to inhibit transcription in E. coli. This inhibition can be relieved by adding lactose or isopropyl-β-D-thiogalactopyranoside (IPTG).
   1877..2584    -  CDS            mCherry: monomeric derivative of DsRed fluorescent protein (Shaner et al., 2004) mammalian codon-optimized
