[The description below was written by a language model from this plasmid's Addgene catalogue record and pLannotate feature annotations shown in this document.]
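Description:
pEM.F03L is a small (about 2.6 kb) part-donor plasmid from the Easy-MISE (Easy Modular Integrative fuSion-ready Expression) toolkit, a modular cloning system for engineering heterologous production in Saccharomyces cerevisiae. It is built on the pGA-blue backbone and is catalogued as a yeast expression and synthetic biology vector. The annotated sequence, however, contains only bacterial maintenance functions: a high-copy ColE1/pUC-type origin of replication and a KanR gene encoding aminoglycoside phosphotransferase for kanamycin selection in E. coli. No yeast origin, auxotrophic marker or integration homology is annotated, which fits a plasmid that stores a part rather than being used directly in yeast.

The payload is the coding sequence of mCherry, a monomeric red fluorescent protein derived from DsRed. It is annotated on the minus strand relative to KanR and the origin, and identified as the mammalian codon-optimised version. According to the record, the coding sequence is flanked so that it is released with "CD" protruding ends. In the toolkit's Golden Gate assembly scheme, these defined overhangs dictate the position the part takes when it is joined to other modules, but the record does not explain what the CD position corresponds to or which restriction enzyme is used. No promoter or terminator is annotated next to mCherry, so expression depends on the parts it is combined with in a destination vector. A short lacI fragment next to the insert is probably a backbone remnant with no functional role. The plasmid is typically used as a source of a red fluorescent reporter or fusion module for assembling yeast expression cassettes.
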