Addgene plasmid #198663: pEM.F03L
Purpose: Easy-MISE toolkit pEM-plasmid containing mCherry coding sequence with CD protruding ends
Depositing lab: Paola Branduardi. Depositing organization: Universita degli Studi di Milano-Bicocca. Publication: Easy Modular Integrative fuSion-ready Expression (Easy-MISE) Toolkit for Fast Engineering of Heterologous Productions in Saccharomyces cerevisiae. Maestroni L, Butti P, Milanesi R, Pagliari S, Campone L, Serra I, Branduardi P. ACS Synth Biol. 2023 Apr 14. doi: 10.1021/acssynbio.3c00015. PubMed 37058502.
Backbone
  Vector backbone: pGA-blue
  Backbone manufacturer: IndBioTech Lab
  Vector type: Yeast Expression, Synthetic Biology
Growth in bacteria
  Bacterial resistance: Kanamycin, 50 μg/mL
  Growth temperature: 37°C
  Growth strain: DH5alpha
  Copy number: High Copy
Gene/Insert
  Gene/Insert name: mCherry
  Species: Other
  Cloning method: Unknown
Terms and licenses: Academic/Nonprofit Terms; Industry Terms: Not Available to Industry
Depositor comments: Cloning Method: Goldon Gate Assembly
How to cite: pEM.F03L was a gift from Paola Branduardi (Addgene plasmid # 198663 ; http://n2t.net/addgene:198663 ; RRID:Addgene_198663)
